>Addgene plasmid #37646 | MXW-PGK-c-let-7-LP4A-IRES-EGFP | depositor full sequence | sequence record 47400 | MXW-PGK-c-let-7-LP4A-IRES-EGFP sequence 7642 bps
TGAAAGACCCCACCTGTAGGTTTGGCAAGCTAGCTTAAGTAACGCCATTTTGCAAGGCATGGAAAATACA
TAACTGAGAATAGAGAAGTTCAGATCAAGGTTAGGAACAGAGAGACAGCAGAATATGGGCCAAACAGGAT
ATCTGTGGTAAGCAGTTCCTGCCCCGGCTCAGGGCCAAGAACAGATGGTCCCCAGATGCGGTCCCGCCCT
CAGCAGTTTCTAGAGAACCATCAGATGTTTCCAGGGTGCCCCAAGGACCTGAAAATGACCCTGTGCCTTA
TTTGAACTAACCAATCAGTTCGCTTCTCGCTTCTGTTCGCGCGCTTCTGCTCCCCGAGCTCAATAAAAGA
GCCCACAACCCCTCACTCGGCGCGCCAGTCCTCCGATAGACTGCGTCGCCCGGGTACCCGTATTCCCAAT
AAAGCCTCTTGCTGTTTGCATCCGAATCGTGGACTCGCTGATCCTTGGGAGGGTCTCCTCAGATTGATTG
ACTGCCCACCTCGGGGGTCTTTCATTTGGAGGTTCCACCGAGATTTGGAGACCCCTGCCTAGGGACCACC
GACCCCCCCGCCGGGAGGTAAGCTGGCCAGCGGTCGTTTCGTGTCTGTCTCTGTCTTTGTGCGTGTTTGT
GCCGGCATCTAATGTTTGCGCCTGCGTCTGTACTAGTTAGCTAACTAGCTCTGTATCTGGCGGACCCGTG
GTGGAACTGACGAGTTCTGAACACCCGGCCGCAACCCTGGGAGACGTCCCAGGGACTTTGGGGGCCGTTT
TTGTGGCCCGACCTGAGGAAGGGAGTCGATGTGGAATCCGACCCCGTCAGGATATGTGGTTCTGGTAGGA
GACGAGAACCTAAAACAGTTCCCGCCTCCGTCTGAATTTTTGCTTTCGGTTTGGAACCGAAGCCGCGCGT
CTTGTCTGCTGCAGCGCTGCAGCATCGTTCTGTGTTGTCTCTGTCTGACTGTGTTTCTGTATTTGTCTGA
AAATTAGGGCCAGACTGTTACCACTCCCTTAAGTTTGACCTTAGGTCACTGGAAAGATGTCGAGCGGATC
GCTCACAACCAGTCGGTAGATGTCAAGAAGAGACGTTGGGTTACCTTCTGCTCTGCAGAATGGCCAACCT
TTAACGTCGGATGGCCGCGAGACGGCACCTTTAACCGAGACCTCATCACCCAGGTTAAGATCAAGGTCTT
TTCACCTGGCCCGCATGGACACCCAGACCAGGTCCCCTACATCGTGACCTGGGAAGCCTTGGCTTTTGAC
CCCCCTCCCTGGGTCAAGCCCTTTGTACACCCTAAGCCTCCGCCTCCTCTTCCTCCATCCGCCCCGTCTC
TCCCCCTTGAACCTCCTCGTTCGACCCCGCCTCGATCCTCCCTTTATCCAGCCCTCACTCCTTCTCTAGG
CGCCGGAATTAGATCCCTACCGGGTAGGGGAGGCGCTTTTCCCAAGGCAGTCTGGAGCATGCGCTTTAGC
GGCCCCGCTGGGCACTTGGCGCTACACAAGTGGCCTCTGGCCTCGCACACATTCCACATCCACCGGTAGG
CGCCAACCGGCTCCGTTCTTTGGTGGCCCCTTCGCGCCACCTTCTACTCCTCCCCTAGTCAGGAAGTTCC
CCCCCGCCCCGCAGCTCGCGTCGTGCAGGACGTGACAAATGGAAGTAGCACGTCTCACTAGTCTCGTGCA
GATGGACAGCACCGCTGAGCAATGGAAGCGGGTAGGCCTTTGGGGCAGCGGCCAATAGCAGCTTTGGCTC
CTTCGCTTTCTGGGCTCAGAGGCTGGGAAGGGGTGGGTCCGGGGGCGGGCTCAGGGGCGGGCTCAGGGGC
GGGGCGGGCGCCCGAAGGTCCTCCGGAGGCCCGGCATTCTGCACGCTTCAAAAGCGCACGTCTGCCGCGC
TGTTCTCCTCTTCCTCATCTCCGGGCCTTTCGACCTGCACTCGAGATATATGAGAAGCGCATCAGTTTTT
TTTTCTTATTCTAGATGAGTAGCCCACCTAGCAGCGGTCGTTTTTTTCTCTTTTCGTAGGAAAATTTTCA
GTTACACTTATTTATTAGAAACCTAGATTTAGAGACTTTTAGAATAACTTTACTTCCTAGAACACATCTC
CCTTTGAATTTATATGTCTAATTTAACAACAAGTACTAATCCATTTTTCAGGCAAGCAGGCGATTGGTGG
ACGGTCTACACTGTGGATCCGGTGAGGTAGTAGGTTGTATAGTTTCCAATAAAACCACCGGTGAACTATG
CAATTTTCTACCTTACCGGAGACAGAACTCTTCGAAGCTGCGTCGTCTTGCTCTCACAACTTTCTTTTCG
TTTTCTTCCTCCTCTTACTTTCACCTCTTTGTTTTTCTTTATTTTGTGCTATCAATTCGGAGTCGCAAGA
ACTGTATTCGGTGATCCCTATTGATATTCTTTTGTACTGTATTCGGAGATATTGTTTCACGAACTGTATT
CGGAGAACTGTTGTATCGGTAATGTATCTGGAGAGAATAATCTAATCGTATGTACTGTTGAGTAATGGAA
TTCCGCCCCCCCCCCCCCCCTAACGTTACTGGCCGAAGCCGCTTGGAATAAGGCCGGTGTGCGTTTGTCT
ATATGTTATTTTCCACCATATTGCCGTCTTTTGGCAATGTGAGGGCCCGGAAACCTGGCCCTGTCTTCTT
GACGAGCATTCCTAGGGGTCTTTCCCCTCTCGCCAAAGGAATGCAAGGTCTGTTGAATGTCGTGAAGGAA
GCAGTTCCTCTGGAAGCTTCTTGAAGACAAACAACGTCTGTAGCGACCCTTTGCAGGCAGCGGAACCCCC
CACCTGGCGACAGGTGCCTCTGCGGCCAAAAGCCACGTGTATAAGATACACCTGCAAAGGCGGCACAACC
CCAGTGCCACGTTGTGAGTTGGATAGTTGTGGAAAGAGTCAAATGGCTCTCCTCAAGCGTATTCAACAAG
GGGCTGAAGGATGCCCAGAAGGTACCCCATTGTATGGGATCTGATCTGGGGCCTCGGTGCACATGCTTTA
CATGTGTTTAGTCGAGGTTAAAAAACGTCTAGGCCCCCCGAACCACGGGGACGTGGTTTTCCTTTGAAAA
ACACGATGATAATATGGCCACAACCATGGTGAGCAAGGGCGAGGAGCTGTTCACCGGGGTGGTGCCCATC
CTGGTCGAGCTGGACGGCGACGTAAACGGCCACAAGTTCAGCGTGTCCGGCGAGGGCGAGGGCGATGCCA
CCTACGGCAAGCTGACCCTGAAGTTCATCTGCACCACCGGCAAGCTGCCCGTGCCCTGGCCCACCCTCGT
GACCACCTTCACCTACGGCGTGCAGTGCTTCAGCCGCTACCCCGACCACATGAAGCAGCACGACTTCTTC
AAGTCCGCCATGCCCGAAGGCTACGTCCAGGAGCGCACCATCTTCTTCAAGGACGACGGCAACTACAAGA
CCCGCGCCGAGGTGAAGTTCGAGGGCGACACCCTGGTGAACCGCATCGAGCTGAAGGGCATCGACTTCAA
GGAGGACGGCAACATCCTGGGGCACAAGCTGGAGTACAACTACAACAGCCACAACGTCTATATCATGGCC
GACAAGCAGAAGAACGGCATCAAGGTGAACTTCAAGATCCGCCACAACATCGAGGACGGCAGCGTGCAGC
TCGCCGACCACTACCAGCAGAACACCCCCATCGGCGACGGCCCCGTGCTGCTGCCCGACAACCACTACCT
GAGCACCCAGTCCGCCCTGAGCAAAGACCCCAACGAGAAGCGCGATCACATGGTCCTGCTGGAGTTCGTG
ACCGCCGCCGGGATCACTCTCGGCATGGACGAGCTGTACAAGTAATGAATTAATTAAGAATTGCGGCCGC
GTCGACCTGCAGCCAAGCTTATCGATAAAATAAAAGATTTTATTTAGTCTCCAGAAAAAGGGGGGAATGA
AAGACCCCACCTGTAGGTTTGGCAAGCTAGCTTAAGTAACGCCATTTTGCAAGGCATGGAAAATACATAA
CTGAGAATAGAGAAGTTCAGATCAAGGTTAGGAACAGAGAGACAGCAGAATATGGGCCAAACAGGATATC
TGTGGTAAGCAGTTCCTGCCCCGGCTCAGGGCCAAGAACAGATGGTCCCCAGATGCGGTCCCGCCCTCAG
CAGTTTCTAGAGAACCATCAGATGTTTCCAGGGTGCCCCAAGGACCTGAAAATGACCCTGTGCCTTATTT
GAACTAACCAATCAGTTCGCTTCTCGCTTCTGTTCGCGCGCTTCTGCTCCCCGAGCTCAATAAAAGAGCC
CACAACCCCTCACTCGGCGCGCCAGTCCTCCGATAGACTGCGTCGCCCGGGTACCCGTGTATCCAATAAA
CCCTCTTGCAGTTGCATCCGACTTGTGGTCTCGCTGTTCCTTGGGAGGGTCTCCTCTGAGTGATTGACTA
CCCGTCAGCGGGGGTCTTTCATGGGTAACAGTTTCTTGAAGTTGGAGAACAACATTCTGAGGGTAGGAGT
CGAATATTAAGTAATCCTGACTCAATTAGCCACTGTTTTGAATCCACATACTCCAATACTCCTGAAATAG
TTCATTATGGACAGCGCAGAAGAGCTGGGGAGAATTAATTCGTAATCATGGTCATAGCTGTTTCCTGTGT
GAAATTGTTATCCGCTCACAATTCCACACAACATACGAGCCGGAAGCATAAAGTGTAAAGCCTGGGGTGC
CTAATGAGTGAGCTAACTCACATTAATTGCGTTGCGCTCACTGCCCGCTTTCCAGTCGGGAAACCTGTCG
TGCCAGCTGCATTAATGAATCGGCCAACGCGCGGGGAGAGGCGGTTTGCGTATTGGGCGCTCTTCCGCTT
CCTCGCTCACTGACTCGCTGCGCTCGGTCGTTCGGCTGCGGCGAGCGGTATCAGCTCACTCAAAGGCGGT
AATACGGTTATCCACAGAATCAGGGGATAACGCAGGAAAGAACATGTGAGCAAAAGGCCAGCAAAAGGCC
AGGAACCGTAAAAAGGCCGCGTTGCTGGCGTTTTTCCATAGGCTCCGCCCCCCTGACGAGCATCACAAAA
ATCGACGCTCAAGTCAGAGGTGGCGAAACCCGACAGGACTATAAAGATACCAGGCGTTTCCCCCTGGAAG
CTCCCTCGTGCGCTCTCCTGTTCCGACCCTGCCGCTTACCGGATACCTGTCCGCCTTTCTCCCTTCGGGA
AGCGTGGCGCTTTCTCATAGCTCACGCTGTAGGTATCTCAGTTCGGTGTAGGTCGTTCGCTCCAAGCTGG
GCTGTGTGCACGAACCCCCCGTTCAGCCCGACCGCTGCGCCTTATCCGGTAACTATCGTCTTGAGTCCAA
CCCGGTAAGACACGACTTATCGCCACTGGCAGCAGCCACTGGTAACAGGATTAGCAGAGCGAGGTATGTA
GGCGGTGCTACAGAGTTCTTGAAGTGGTGGCCTAACTACGGCTACACTAGAAGGACAGTATTTGGTATCT
GCGCTCTGCTGAAGCCAGTTACCTTCGGAAAAAGAGTTGGTAGCTCTTGATCCGGCAAACAAACCACCGC
TGGTAGCGGTGGTTTTTTTGTTTGCAAGCAGCAGATTACGCGCAGAAAAAAAGGATCTCAAGAAGATCCT
TTGATCTTTTCTACGGGGTCTGACGCTCAGTGGAACGAAAACTCACGTTAAGGGATTTTGGTCATGAGAT
TATCAAAAAGGATCTTCACCTAGATCCTTTTAAATTAAAAATGAAGTTTTAAATCAATCTAAAGTATATA
TGAGTAAACTTGGTCTGACAGTTACCAATGCTTAATCAGTGAGGCACCTATCTCAGCGATCTGTCTATTT
CGTTCATCCATAGTTGCCTGACTCCCCGTCGTGTAGATAACTACGATACGGGAGGGCTTACCATCTGGCC
CCAGTGCTGCAATGATACCGCGAGACCCACGCTCACCGGCTCCAGATTTATCAGCAATAAACCAGCCAGC
CGGAAGGGCCGAGCGCAGAAGTGGTCCTGCAACTTTATCCGCCTCCATCCAGTCTATTAATTGTTGCCGG
GAAGCTAGAGTAAGTAGTTCGCCAGTTAATAGTTTGCGCAACGTTGTTGCCATTGCTACAGGCATCGTGG
TGTCACGCTCGTCGTTTGGTATGGCTTCATTCAGCTCCGGTTCCCAACGATCAAGGCGAGTTACATGATC
CCCCATGTTGTGCAAAAAAGCGGTTAGCTCCTTCGGTCCTCCGATCGTTGTCAGAAGTAAGTTGGCCGCA
GTGTTATCACTCATGGTTATGGCAGCACTGCATAATTCTCTTACTGTCATGCCATCCGTAAGATGCTTTT
CTGTGACTGGTGAGTACTCAACCAAGTCATTCTGAGAATAGTGTATGCGGCGACCGAGTTGCTCTTGCCC
GGCGTCAATACGGGATAATACCGCGCCACATAGCAGAACTTTAAAAGTGCTCATCATTGGAAAACGTTCT
TCGGGGCGAAAACTCTCAAGGATCTTACCGCTGTTGAGATCCAGTTCGATGTAACCCACTCGTGCACCCA
ACTGATCTTCAGCATCTTTTACTTTCACCAGCGTTTCTGGGTGAGCAAAAACAGGAAGGCAAAATGCCGC
AAAAAAGGGAATAAGGGCGACACGGAAATGTTGAATACTCATACTCTTCCTTTTTCAATATTATTGAAGC
ATTTATCAGGGTTATTGTCTCATGAGCGGATACATATTTGAATGTATTTAGAAAAATAAACAAATAGGGG
TTCCGCGCACATTTCCCCGAAAAGTGCCACCTGACGTCTAAGAAACCATTATTATCATGACATTAACCTA
TAAAAATAGGCGTATCACGAGGCCCTTTCGTCTCGCGCGTTTCGGTGATGACGGTGAAAACCTCTGACAC
ATGCAGCTCCCGGAGACGGTCACAGCTTGTCTGTAAGCGGATGCCGGGAGCAGACAAGCCCGTCAGGGCG
CGTCAGCGGGTGTTGGCGGGTGTCGGGGCTGGCTTAACTATGCGGCATCAGAGCAGATTGTACTGAGAGT
GCACCATATGCGGTGTGAAATACCGCACAGATGCGTAAGGAGAAAATACCGCATCAGGCGCCATTCGCCA
TTCAGGCTGCGCAACTGTTGGGAAGGGCGATCGGTGCGGGCCTCTTCGCTATTACGCCAGCTGGCGAAAG
GGGGATGTGCTGCAAGGCGATTAAGTTGGGTAACGCCAGGGTTTTCCCAGTCACGACGTTGTAAAACGAC
GGCCAGTGCCAAGCTCGCTCTCCCTTATGCGACTCCTGCATTAGGAAGCAGCCCAGTAGTAGGTTGAGGC
CGTTGAGCACCGCCGCCGCAAGGAATGGTGCATGCAAGGAGATGGCGCCCAACAGTCCCCCGGCCACGGG
GCCTGCCACCATACCCACGCCGAAACAAGCGCTCATGAGCCCGAAGTGGCGAGCCCGATCTTCCCCATCG
GTGATGTCGGCGATATAGGCGCCAGCAACCGCACCTGTGGCGCCGGTGATGCCGGCCACGATGCGTCCGG
CGTAGAGGATCGATTAGTCCAATTTGTTAAAGACAGGATATCAGTGGTCCAGGCTCTAGTTTTGACTCAA
CAATATCACCAGCTGAAGCCTATAGAGTACGAGCCATAGATAAAATAAAAGATTTTATTTAGTCTCCAGA
AAAAGGGGGGAA
Features (pLannotate 1.2.2; 21 found; start..end, strand, type, name):
    580..921     +  misc_feature   MESV Ψ: packaging signal of murine embryonic stem cell virus
    988..1404    +  CDS            gag (truncated): truncated Moloney murine leukemia virus (MMLV) gag gene lacking the start codon
   1422..1922    +  promoter       PGK promoter: mouse phosphoglycerate kinase 1 promoter
   2187..2259    +  ncRNA          let-7 (fragment): Accession: RF00027 - let-7 microRNA precursor
   2523..2540    -  promoter       chicken β-actin promoter (fragment): contains a 21-bp deletion relative to the standard chicken β-actin promoter
   2543..3094    +  misc_feature   IRES: internal ribosome entry site (IRES) of the encephalomyocarditis virus (EMCV)
   3106..3825    +  CDS            EGFP: the original enhanced GFP (Yang et al., 1996) mammalian codon-optimized
   3917..4432    +  LTR            3' LTR: 3' long terminal repeat from murine embryonic stem cell virus
   4625..4641    -  protein_bind   lac operator: The lac repressor binds to the lac operator to inhibit transcription in E. coli. This inhibition can be relieved by adding lactose or isopropyl-β-D-thiogalactopyranoside (IPTG). lac repressor encoded by lacI
   4649..4679    -  promoter       lac promoter: promoter for the E. coli lac operon
   4694..4715    -  protein_bind   CAP binding site: CAP binding activates transcription in the presence of cAMP. E. coli catabolite activator protein
   4728..4820    -  CDS            lacI (fragment): lac repressor; lacI; The lac repressor binds to the lac operator to inhibit transcription in E. coli. This inhibition can be relieved by adding lactose or isopropyl-β-D-thiogalactopyranoside (IPTG).
   5003..5591    -  rep_origin     ori: high-copy-number ColE1/pMB1/pBR322/pUC origin of replication
   5762..6622    -  CDS            AmpR: β-lactamase; bla; confers resistance to ampicillin, carbenicillin, and related antibiotics
   6623..6727    -  promoter       AmpR promoter: bla
   6822..6857    +  CDS            rop (fragment): Rop protein, which maintains plasmids at low copy number; rop
   6959..7058    +  misc_feature   bom (fragment): basis of mobility region from pBR322
   7064..7218    -  CDS            lacZα (fragment): LacZα fragment of β-galactosidase; lacZ fragment
   7226..7501    -  CDS            TcR (fragment): tetracycline efflux protein; tet; confers resistance to tetracycline
   7499..7599    +  CDS            env (fragment): murine leukemia virus gPr80 envelope polyprotein precursor; env; proteolytically cleaved into gp70SU and p15TM subunits
   7641..516     +  LTR            5' LTR (across the origin): 5' long terminal repeat from murine embryonic stem cell virus
