[The description below was written by a language model from this plasmid's Addgene catalogue record and pLannotate feature annotations shown in this document.]
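Description:
MXW-PGK-c-let-7-LP4A-IRES-EGFP is a gammaretroviral mammalian expression vector of 7,642 bp, built on the MXW-PGK-IRES-EGFP backbone. It delivers a loop-mutant form of the C. elegans let-7 microRNA gene. The proviral region is framed by 5' and 3' long terminal repeats of murine embryonic stem cell virus. It also carries the MESV Ψ packaging signal and a truncated MMLV gag segment lacking its start codon, which together allow the vector RNA to be encapsidated when viral proteins are supplied in trans by packaging cells. In E. coli the plasmid is maintained through a ColE1/pUC-type origin and selected with ampicillin via the β-lactamase gene. Short fragments of lacI, lacZα, rop, bom, TcR and env appear to be remnants of earlier cloning vectors, and the 18-bp hit to the chicken β-actin promoter is too short to be a functional promoter.

Inside the provirus, the mouse PGK promoter drives a bicistronic-style transcript. The 582 bp cel-let-7 insert comes first, with the annotated let-7 precursor hairpin lying within it, followed by an EMCV IRES and EGFP. The microRNA is therefore processed from the same transcript that supports cap-independent translation of EGFP. Green fluorescence serves as the only recorded marker for identifying or sorting transduced cells, as no drug selection cassette is present. The LP4A variant carries a substitution of two adjacent nucleotides in the terminal loop of the precursor. The associated work examines how loop nucleotides affect the function of primary and mature miRNAs in target recognition and repression, so this construct most likely serves for comparison with wild-type and other loop-mutant let-7 versions expressed in mammalian cells.
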