Addgene plasmid #37646: MXW-PGK-c-let-7-LP4A-IRES-EGFP
Depositing lab: Chang-Zheng Chen. Depositing organization: Stanford University. Publication: Loop nucleotides control primary and mature miRNA function in target recognition and repression. Yue SB, Trujillo RD, Tang Y, O'Gorman WE, Chen CZ. RNA Biol. 2011 Nov-Dec;8(6):1115-23. 10.4161/rna.8.6.17626 PubMed 22142974.
Backbone
  Vector backbone: MXW-PGK-IRES-EGFP
  Backbone manufacturer: Chang-Zheng Chen Lab
  Backbone size w/o insert (bp): 7066
  Vector type: Mammalian Expression, Retroviral
  Selectable markers: EGFP
Growth in bacteria
  Bacterial resistance: Ampicillin, 100 μg/mL
  Growth temperature: 37°C
  Growth strain: DH5alpha
  Copy number: Unknown
Gene/Insert
  Gene/Insert name: cel-let-7 (alt name: loop mutant 4A)
  Species: C. elegans (nematode)
  Insert size (bp): 582
  Mutation: LP4 - AATATTACCA=>AATAAAACCA
Terms and licenses: Academic/Nonprofit Terms; Industry Terms: Not Available to Industry
How to cite: MXW-PGK-c-let-7-LP4A-IRES-EGFP was a gift from Chang-Zheng Chen (Addgene plasmid # 37646 ; http://n2t.net/addgene:37646 ; RRID:Addgene_37646)
