>Addgene plasmid #37646 | MXW-PGK-c-let-7-LP4A-IRES-EGFP | addgene partial sequence | sequence record 50496 | mPGK-F 5'-cattctgcacgcttcaaaag-3'
TCTCCGGGCCTTTCGACCTGCACTCGAGATATATGAGAAGCGCATCAGTTTTTTTTTCTTATTCTAGATG
AGTAGCCCACCTAGCAGCGGTCGTTTTTTTCTCTTTTCGTAGGAAAATTTTCAGTTACACTTATTTATTA
GAAACCTAGATTTAGAGACTTTTAGAATAACTTTACTTCCTAGAACACATCTCCCTTTGAATTTATATGT
CTAATTTAACAACAAGTACTAATCCATTTTTCAGGCAAGCAGGCGATTGGTGGACGGTCTACACTGTGGA
TCCGGTGAGGTAGTAGGTTGTATAGTTTCCAATAAAACCACCGGTGAACTATGCAATTTTCTACCTTACC
GGAGACAGAACTCTTCGAAGCTGCGTCGTCTTGCTCTCACAACTTTCTTTTCGTTTTCTTCCTCCTCTTA
CTTTCACCTCTTTGTTTTTCTTTATTTTGTGCTATCAATTCGGAGTCGCAAGAACTGTATTCGGTGATCC
CTATTGATATTCTTTTGTACTGTATTCGGAGATATTGTTTCACGAACTGTATTCGGAGAACTGTTGTATC
GGTAATGTATCTGGAGAGAATAATCTAATCGTATGTACTGTTGAGTAATGGAATTCCGCCCCCCCCCC
